Addgene plasmid #54262: mEmerald-Stomatin-N-16
Purpose: Localization: Membrane, Excitation: 487, Emission: 509
Depositing lab: Michael Davidson. Depositing organization: Florida State University, Tallahassee.
Backbone
  Vector backbone: mEmerald-N1
  Backbone size w/o insert (bp): 4750
  Vector type: Mammalian Expression
  Selectable markers: Neomycin (select with G418)
Growth in bacteria
  Bacterial resistance: Kanamycin, 50 μg/mL
  Growth temperature: 37°C
  Growth strain: DH5alpha
  Copy number: High Copy
Gene/Insert
  Gene/Insert name: Stomatin (alt name: NM_004099.4)
  Species: H. sapiens (human)
  Entrez Gene: STOM (a.k.a. BND7, EPB7, EPB72)
  Promoter: CMV
  Tag / fusion protein: mEmerald (C terminal on backbone)
  Cloning method: Unknown
  Sequencing primers: 5′ CMV-F; 3′ SV40pA-R
Terms and licenses: Academic/Nonprofit Terms; Industry Terms
Depositor comments: . Excitation = 487; Emission = 509. Localization data: Membrane
How to cite: mEmerald-Stomatin-N-16 was a gift from Michael Davidson (Addgene plasmid # 54262 ; http://n2t.net/addgene:54262 ; RRID:Addgene_54262)
