[The description below was written by a language model from this plasmid's Addgene catalogue record and the feature table of its GenBank file.]
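Description:
mEmerald-Stomatin-N-16 is a mammalian expression plasmid built on the mEmerald-N1 backbone (about 4.75 kb without insert) that produces human stomatin (STOM, also known as BND7, EPB7 or EPB72) fused at its C terminus to the green fluorescent protein mEmerald. Expression is driven by the CMV promoter, a strong constitutive promoter in most mammalian cell lines. The plasmid is maintained at high copy in E. coli under kanamycin selection, and it carries a neomycin resistance marker that allows G418 selection of stably transfected mammalian cells. The cloning method is not recorded. The "N-16" in the name probably refers to the N1-type arrangement and a linker between the two proteins, but the record does not explain it.

The sequence record held for this plasmid is partial, covering only about 1.7 kb around the fusion region rather than the whole vector. It annotates a Kozak consensus near the start of this segment, consistent with translation initiation of the upstream stomatin reading frame, although the stomatin coding sequence itself is not annotated as a feature. A second Kozak consensus overlaps the start of the mEmerald coding sequence, which is described as a bright, monomeric, mammalian codon-optimized GFP variant. Several standard EGFP-family sequencing primer sites also lie within it. The promoter, polyadenylation signal, replication origins and resistance cassettes lie outside the annotated segment and are known only from the catalogue fields.

The construct serves as a fluorescent localization marker. The depositor lists the fusion as labelling membranes, with excitation at 487 nm and emission at 509 nm, which makes it suitable for imaging stomatin distribution in live or fixed mammalian cells.
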