LOCUS       Exported 1721 bp ds-DNA linear SYN 08-JUN-2021
DEFINITION  Localization: Membrane, Excitation: 487, Emission: 509.
ACCESSION   .
VERSION     .
KEYWORDS    mEmerald-Stomatin-N-16
SOURCE      synthetic DNA construct
  ORGANISM  synthetic DNA construct
REFERENCE   1 (bases 1 to 1721)
  TITLE     Davidson mEmerald
REFERENCE   2 (bases 1 to 1721)
  AUTHORS   .
  TITLE     Direct Submission
  JOURNAL   Exported Jun 8, 2021 from SnapGene Server 1.1.58
            http://www.snapgene.com
FEATURES             Location/Qualifiers
     source          1..1721
                     /organism="synthetic DNA construct"
                     /mol_type="other DNA"
     regulatory      41..50
                     /regulatory_class="other"
                     /note="vertebrate consensus sequence for strong initiation
                     of translation (Kozak, 1987)"
     regulatory      953..962
                     /regulatory_class="other"
                     /note="vertebrate consensus sequence for strong initiation
                     of translation (Kozak, 1987)"
     CDS             959..1678
                     /codon_start=1
                     /product="brightly fluorescent monomeric variant of GFP"
                     /label=mEmerald
                     /note="mammalian codon-optimized"
                     /translation="MVSKGEELFTGVVPILVELDGDVNGHKFSVSGEGEGDATYGKLTL
                     KFICTTGKLPVPWPTLVTTLTYGVQCFARYPDHMKQHDFFKSAMPEGYVQERTIFFKDD
                     GNYKTRAEVKFEGDTLVNRIELKGIDFKEDGNILGHKLEYNYNSHKVYITADKQKNGIK
                     VNFKTRHNIEDGSVQLADHYQQNTPIGDGPVLLPDNHYLSTQSKLSKDPNEKRDHMVLL
                     EFVTAAGITLGMDELYK"
     primer_bind     complement(1004..1025)
                     /label=EGFP-N
                     /note="EGFP, reverse primer"
     primer_bind     complement(1265..1284)
                     /label=EXFP-R
                     /note="For distinguishing EGFP variants, reverse primer"
     primer_bind     1612..1633
                     /label=EGFP-C
                     /note="EGFP, forward primer"
ORIGIN
        1 gacgtcagat ccgctagcgc taccggactc agatctcgag gccaccatgg ccgagaagcg
       61 gcacacacgg gactccgaag cccagcggct ccccgactcc ttcaaggaca gccccagtaa
      121 gggccttgga ccttgcggat ggattttggt ggcgttctca ttcttattca ccgttataac
      181 tttcccaatc tcaatatgga tgtgcataaa gattataaaa gagtatgaaa gagccatcat
      241 ctttagattg ggtcgcattt tacaaggagg agccaaagga cctggtttgt tttttattct
      301 gccatgcact gacagcttca tcaaagtgga catgagaact atttcatttg atattcctcc
      361 tcaggagatc ctcacaaagg attcagtgac aattagcgtg gatggtgtgg tctattaccg
      421 cgttcagaat gcaaccctgg ctgtggcaaa tatcaccaac gctgactcag caacccgtct
      481 tttggcacaa actactctga ggaatgttct gggcaccaag aatctttctc agatcctctc
      541 tgacagagaa gaaattgcac acaacatgca gtctactctg gatgatgcca ctgatgcctg
      601 gggaataaag gtggagcgtg tggaaattaa ggatgtgaaa ctacctgtgc agctccagag
      661 agctatggct gcagaagcag aagcgtcccg cgaggcccgc gccaaggtta ttgcagccga
      721 aggagaaatg aatgcatcca gggctctgaa agaagcctcc atggtcatca ctgaatctcc
      781 tgcagccctt cagctccgat acctgcagac actgaccacc attgctgctg agaaaaactc
      841 aacaattgtc ttccctctgc ccatagatat gctgcaagga atcatagggg caaaacacag
      901 ccatctaggc gcatccgggg gtgcgtcagg cggcagcgga tctggaccgg tcgccaccat
      961 ggtgagcaag ggcgaggagc tgttcaccgg ggtggtgccc atcctggtcg agctggacgg
     1021 cgacgtaaac ggccacaagt tcagcgtgtc cggcgagggc gagggcgatg ccacctacgg
     1081 caagctgacc ctgaagttca tctgcaccac cggcaagctg cccgtgccct ggcccaccct
     1141 cgtgaccacc ttgacctacg gcgtgcagtg cttcgcccgc taccccgacc acatgaagca
     1201 gcacgacttc ttcaagtccg ccatgcccga aggctacgtc caggagcgca ccatcttctt
     1261 caaggacgac ggcaactaca agacccgcgc cgaggtgaag ttcgagggcg acaccctggt
     1321 gaaccgcatc gagctgaagg gcatcgactt caaggaggac ggcaacatcc tggggcacaa
     1381 gctggagtac aactacaaca gccacaaggt ctatatcacc gccgacaagc agaagaacgg
     1441 catcaaggtg aacttcaaga cccgccacaa catcgaggac ggcagcgtgc agctcgccga
     1501 ccactaccag cagaacaccc ccatcggcga cggccccgtg ctgctgcccg acaaccacta
     1561 cctgagcacc cagtccaagc tgagcaaaga ccccaacgag aagcgcgatc acatggtcct
     1621 gctggagttc gtgaccgccg ccgggatcac tctcggcatg gacgagctgt acaagtaagc
     1681 ggccgcgact ctagatcata atcagccata ccacattgta g
//
