>Addgene plasmid #54262 | mEmerald-Stomatin-N-16 | addgene partial sequence | sequence record 93219 | EGFP-N 5'-CGTCGCCGTCCAGCTCGACCAG-3'
CCTTGCTCACCATGGTGGCGACCGGTCCAGATCCGCTGCCGCCTGACGCACCCCCGGATGCGCCTAGATG
GCTGTGTTTTGCCCCTATGATTCCTTGCAGCATATCTATGGGCAGAGGGAAGACAATTGTTGAGTTTTTC
TCAGCAGCAATGGTGGTCAGTGTCTGCAGGTATCGGAGCTGAAGGGCTGCAGGAGATTCAGTGATGACCA
TGGAGGCTTCTTTCAGAGCCCTGGATGCATTCATTTCTCCTTCGGCTGCAATAACCTTGGCGCGGGCCTC
GCGGGACGCTTCTGCTTCTGCAGCCATAGCTCTCTGGAGCTGCACAGGTAGTTTCACATCCTTAATTTCC
ACACGCTCCACCTTTATTCCCCAGGCATCAGTGGCATCATCCAGAGTAGACTGCATGTTGTGTGCAATTT
CTTCTCTGTCAGAGAGGATCTGAGAAAGATTCTTGGTGCCCAGAACATTCCTCAGAGTAGTTTGTGCCAA
AAGACGGGTTGCTGAGTCAGCGTTGGTGATATTTGCCACAGCCAGGGTTGCATTCTGAACGCGGTAATAG
ACCACACCATCCACGCTAATTGTCACTGAATCCTTTGTGAGGATCTCCTGAGGAGGAATATCAAATGAAA
TAGTTCTCATGTCCACTTTGATGAAGCTGTCAGTGCATGGCAGAATAAAAAACAAACCAGGTCCTTTGGC
TCCTCCTTGTAAAATGCGACCCAATCTAAAGATGATGGCTCTTTCATACTCTTTTATAATCTTTATGCAC
ATCCATATTGAGATTGGGAAAGTTATAACGGTGAATAAGAATGAGAACGCCACCAA
